>Addgene plasmid #179648 | CMVTO-SEAP-26Sfur-B2AD-SpyTag-tvmvs-KKMP | addgene full sequence | sequence record 355644 | Addgene NGS Result
TGCGGTGGGCTCTATGGAGATCTATCGATGTTCTGGGGATGCGGTGGGCTCTATGGCTTCTGAGGCGGAA
AGAACCAGCTGGGGCTCTAGGGGGTATCCCC
[124 nt withheld, positions 102-225]
C
[91 nt withheld, positions 227-317]
AGGGTGATGGTTCACGTACCTAGAAGTTCCTATTCCGAAGTTCCTATTCTCTAGAAAGTATAGGAACTTC
CTTGGCCAAAAAGCCTGAACTCACCGCGACGTCTGTCGAGAAGTTTCTGATCGAAAAGTTCGACAGCGTC
TCCGACCTGATGCAGCTCTCGGAGGGCGAAGAATCTCGTGCTTTCAGCTTCGATGTAGGAGGGCGTGGAT
ATGTCCTGCGGGTAAATAGCTGCGCCGATGGTTTCTACAAAGATCGTTATGTTTATCGGCACTTTGCATC
GGCCGCGCTCCCGATTCCGGAAGTGCTTGACATTGGGGAATTCAGCGAGAGCCTGACCTATTGCATCTCC
CGCCGTGCACAGGGTGTCACGTTGCAAGACCTGCCTGAAACCGAACTGCCCGCTGTTCTGCAGCCGGTCG
CGGAGGCCATGGATGCGATCGCTGCGGCCGATCTTAGCCAGACGAGCGGGTTCGGCCCATTCGGACCGCA
AGGAATCGGTCAATACACTACATGGCGTGATTTCATATGCGCGATTGCTGATCCCCATGTGTATCACTGG
CAAACTGTGATGGACGACACCGTCAGTGCGTCCGTCGCGCAGGCTCTCGATGAGCTGATGCTTTGGGCCG
AGGACTGCCCCGAAGTCCGGCACCTCGTGCACGCGGATTTCGGCTCCAACAATGTCCTGACGGACAATGG
CCGCATAACAGCGGTCATTGACTGGAGCGAGGCGATGTTCGGGGATTCCCAATACGAGGTCGCCAACATC
TTCTTCTGGAGGCCGTGGTTGGCTTGTATGGAGCAGCAGACGCGCTACTTCGAGCGGAGGCATCCGGAGC
TTGCAGGATCGCCGCGGCTCCGGGCGTATATGCTCCGCATTGGTCTTGACCAACTCTATCAGAGCTTGGT
TGACGGCAATTTCGATGATGCAGCTTGGGCGCAGGGTCGATGCGACGCAATCGTCCGATCCGGAGCCGGG
ACTGTCGGGCGTACACAAATCGCCCGCAGAAGCGCGGCCGTCTGGACCGATGGCTGTGTAGAAGTACTCG
CCGATAGTGGAAACCGACGCCCCAGCACTCGTCCGAGGGCAAAGGAATAGCACGTACTACGAGATTTCGA
TTCCACCGCCGCCTTCTATGAAAGGTTGGGCTTCGGAATCGTTTTCCGGGACGCCGGCTGGATGATCCTC
CAGCGCGGGGATCTCATGCTGGAGTTCTTCGCCCACCCCAACTTGTTTATTGCAGCTTATAATGGTTACA
AATAAAGCAATAGCATCACAAATTTCACAAATAAAGCATTTTTTTCACTGCATTCTAGTTGTGGTTTGTC
CAAACTCATCAATGTATCTTATCATGTCTGTATACCGTCGACCTCTAGCTAGAGCTTGGCGTAATCATGG
TCATAGCTGTTTCCTGTGTGAAATTGTTATCCGCTCACAATTCCACACAACATACGAGCCGGAAGCATAA
AGTGTAAAGCCTGGGGTGCCTAATGAGTGAGCTAACTCACATTAATTGCGTTGCGCTCACTGCCCGCTTT
CCAGTCGGGAAACCTGTCGTGCCAGCTGCATTAATGAATCGGCCAACGCGCGGGGAGAGGCGGTTTGCGT
ATTGGGCGCTCTTCCGCTTCCTCGCTCACTGACTCGCTGCGCTCGGTCGTTCGGCTGCGGCGAGCGGTAT
CAGCTCACTCAAAGGCGGTAATACGGTTATCCACAGAATCAGGGGATAACGCAGGAAAGAACATGTGAGC
AAAAGGCCAGCAAAAGGCCAGGAACCGTAAAAAGGCCGCGTTGCTGGCGTTTTTCCATAGGCTCCGCCCC
CCTGACGAGCATCACAAAAATCGACGCTCAAGTCAGAGGTGGCGAAACCCGACAGGACTATAAAGATACC
AGGCGTTTCCCCCTGGAAGCTCCCTCGTGCGCTCTCCTGTTCCGACCCTGCCGCTTACCGGATACCTGTC
CGCCTTTCTCCCTTCGGGAAGCGTGGCGCTTTCTCATAGCTCACGCTGTAGGTATCTCAGTTCGGTGTAG
GTCGTTCGCTCCAAGCTGGGCTGTGTGCACGAACCCCCCGTTCAGCCCGACCGCTGCGCCTTATCCGGTA
ACTATCGTCTTGAGTCCAACCCGGTAAGACACGACTTATCGCCACTGGCAGCAGCCACTGGTAACAGGAT
TAGCAGAGCGAGGTATGTAGGCGGTGCTACAGAGTTCTTGAAGTGGTGGCCTAACTACGGCTACACTAGA
AGAACAGTATTTGGTATCTGCGCTCTGCTGAAGCCAGTTACCTTCGGAAAAAGAGTTGGTAGCTCTTGAT
CCGGCAAACAAACCACCGCTGGTAGCGGTGGTTTTTTTGTTTGCAAGCAGCAGATTACGCGCAGAAAAAA
AGGATCTCAAGAAGATCCTTTGATCTTTTCTACGGGGTCTGACGCTCAGTGGAACGAAAACTCACGTTAA
GGGATTTTGGTCATGAGATTATCAAAAAGGATCTTCACCTAGATCCTTTTAAATTAAAAATGAAGTTTTA
AATCAATCTAAAGTATATATGAGTAAACTTGGTCTGACAGTTACCAATGCTTAATCAGTGAGGCACCTAT
CTCAGCGATCTGTCTATTTCGTTCATCCATAGTTGCCTGACTCCCCGTCGTGTAGATAACTACGATACGG
GAGGGCTTACCATCTGGCCCCAGTGCTGCAATGATACCGCGAGACCCACGCTCACCGGCTCCAGATTTAT
CAGCAATAAACCAGCCAGCCGGAAGGGCCGAGCGCAGAAGTGGTCCTGCAACTTTATCCGCCTCCATCCA
GTCTATTAATTGTTGCCGGGAAGCTAGAGTAAGTAGTTCGCCAGTTAATAGTTTGCGCAACGTTGTTGCC
ATTGCTACAGGCATCGTGGTGTCACGCTCGTCGTTTGGTATGGCTTCATTCAGCTCCGGTTCCCAACGAT
CAAGGCGAGTTACATGATCCCCCATGTTGTGCAAAAAAGCGGTTAGCTCCTTCGGTCCTCCGATCGTTGT
CAGAAGTAAGTTGGCCGCAGTGTTATCACTCATGGTTATGGCAGCACTGCATAATTCTCTTACTGTCATG
CCATCCGTAAGATGCTTTTCTGTGACTGGTGAGTACTCAACCAAGTCATTCTGAGAATAGTGTATGCGGC
GACCGAGTTGCTCTTGCCCGGCGTCAATACGGGATAATACCGCGCCACATAGCAGAACTTTAAAAGTGCT
CATCATTGGAAAACGTTCTTCGGGGCGAAAACTCTCAAGGATCTTACCGCTGTTGAGATCCAGTTCGATG
TAACCCACTCGTGCACCCAACTGATCTTCAGCATCTTTTACTTTCACCAGCGTTTCTGGGTGAGCAAAAA
CAGGAAGGCAAAATGCCGCAAAAAAGGGAATAAGGGCGACACGGAAATGTTGAATACTCATACTCTTCCT
TTTTCAATATTATTGAAGCATTTATCAGGGTTATTGTCTCATGAGCGGATACATATTTGAATGTATTTAG
AAAAATAAACAAATAGGGGTTCCGCGCACATTTCCCCGAAAAGTGCCACCTGACGTCGACGGATCGGGAG
ATCTCCCGATCCCCTATGGTGCACTCTCAGTACAATCTGCTCTGATGCCGCATAGTTAAGCCAGTATCTG
CTCCCTGCTTGTGTGTTGGAGGTCGCTGAGTAGTGCGCGAGCAAAATTTAAGCTACAACAAGGCAAGGCT
TGACCGACAATTGCATGAAGAATCTGCTTAGGGTTAGGCGTTTTGCGCTGCTTCGTACGGGCCAGATATA
CGCGTTGACATTGATTATTGACTAGTTATTAATAGTAATCAATTACGGGGTCATTAGTTCATAGCCCATA
TATGGAGTTCCGCGTTACATAACTTACGGTAAATGGCCCGCCTGGCTGACCGCCCAACGACCCCCGCCCA
TTGACGTCAATAATGACGTATGTTCCCATAGTAACGCCAATAGGGACTTTCCATTGACGTCAATGGGTGG
AGTATTTACGGTAAACTGCCCACTTGGCAGTACATCAAGTGTATCATATGCCAAGTACGCCCCCTATTGA
CGTCAATGACGGTAAATGGCCCGCCTGGCATTATGCCCAGTACATGACCTTATGGGACTTTCCTACTTGG
CAGTACATCTACGTATTAGTCATCGCTATTACCATGGTGATGCGGTTTTGGCAGTACATCAATGGGCGTG
GATAGCGGTTTGACTCACGGGGATTTCCAAGTCTCCACCCCATTGACGTCAATGGGAGTTTGTTTTGGCA
CCAAAATCAACGGGACTTTCCAAAATGTCGTAACAACTCCGCCCCATTGACGCAAATGGGCGGTAGGCGT
GTACGGTGGGAGGTCTATATAAGCAGAGCTCTCCCTATCAGTGATAGAGATCTCCCTATCAGTGATAGAG
ATCGTCGACGAGCTCGTTTAGTGAACCGTCAGATCGCCTGGAGACGCCATCCACGCTGTTTTGACCTCCA
TAGAAGACACCGGGACCGATCCAGCCTCCGGACTCTAGCGTTTAAACTTAAGCTTCGCCACCATGCTGCT
CCTGTTGCTGCTGCTGGGCCTGAGGCTACAGCTCTCCCTGGGCATCATCCCAGTTGAGGAGGAGAACCCG
GACTTCTGGAACCGCGAGGCAGCCGAGGCCCTGGGTGCCGCCAAGAAGCTGCAGCCTGCACAGACAGCCG
CCAAGAACCTCATCATCTTCCTGGGCGATGGGATGGGGGTGTCTACGGTGACAGCTGCCAGGATTCTAAA
AGGGCAGAAGAAGGACAAACTGGGGCCTGAGATACCCCTGGCCATGGACCGCTTCCCATATGTGGCTCTG
TCCAAGACATACAATGTAGACAAACATGTGCCAGACAGTGGAGCCACAGCCACGGCCTACCTGTGCGGGG
TCAAGGGCAACTTCCAGACCATTGGCTTGAGTGCAGCCGCCCGCTTTAACCAGTGCAACACGACACGCGG
CAACGAGGTCATCTCCGTGATGAATCGGGCCAAGAAAGCAGGGAAGTCAGTGGGAGTGGTAACCACCACA
CGAGTGCAGCACGCCTCGCCAGCCGGCACCTACGCCCACACGGTGAACCGCAACTGGTACTCGGACGCCG
ACGTGCCTGCCTCGGCCCGCCAGGAGGGGTGCCAGGACATCGCTACGCAGCTCATCTCCAACATGGACAT
TGACGTGATCCTAGGTGGAGGCCGAAAATACATGTTTCCCATGGGAACCCCAGACCCTGAGTACCCAGAT
GACTACAGCCAAGGTGGGACCAGGCTGGACGGGAAGAATCTGGTGCAGGAATGGCTGGCGAAGCGCCAGG
GTGCCCGGTATGTGTGGAACCGCACTGAGCTCATGCAGGCTTCCCTGGACCCGTCTGTGACCCATCTCAT
GGGTCTCTTTGAGCCTGGAGACATGAAATACGAGATCCACCGAGACTCCACACTGGACCCCTCCCTGATG
GAGATGACAGAGGCTGCCCTGCGCCTGCTGAGCAGGAACCCCCGCGGCTTCTTCCTCTTCGTGGAGGGTG
GTCGCATCGACCATGGTCATCATGAAAGCAGGGCTTACCGGGCACTGACTGAGACGATCATGTTCGACGA
CGCCATTGAGAGGGCGGGCCAGCTCACCAGCGAGGAGGACACGCTGAGCCTCGTCACTGCCGACCACTCC
CACGTCTTCTCCTTCGGAGGCTACCCCCTGCGAGGGAGCTCCATCTTCGGGCTGGCCCCTGGCAAGGCCC
GGGACAGGAAGGCCTACACGGTCCTCCTATACGGAAACGGTCCAGGCTATGTGCTCAAGGACGGCGCTCG
GCCGGATGTTACCGAGAGCGAGAGCGGGAGCCCCGAGTATCGGCAGCAGTCAGCAGTGCCCCTGGACGAA
GAGACCCACGCAGGCGAGGACGTGGCGGTGTTCGCGCGCGGCCCGCAGGCGCACCTGGTTCACGGCGTGC
AGGAGCAGACCTTCATAGCGCACGTCATGGCCTTCGCCGCCTGCCTGGAGCCCTACACCGCCTGCGACCT
GGCACCCCCCGCCGGCACCACCGACGCCGCGCACCCGGGTGGATCCTCTGGCAGAAGCAAAAGAAGCGTC
ATTGACGGCTTTACCCTGACCAGCGACGAGGTGTGGGTGGTGGGCATGGGCATCGTCATGTCTCTCATCG
TCCTGGCCATCGTGTTTGGCAATGTGCTGGTCATCACAGCCATTGCCAAGTTCGAGCGTCTGCAGACGGT
CACCGGGGGCGGCTCTGGTAGGGGCGTTCCCCACATCGTCATGGTGGACGCCTATAAGAGATACAAAGGC
GGCGGTTCGGGGGGAGGCCTCGAGACGGTTAGATTCCAGAGTGGCAGTGGAGGTACCAAGTACAAAAGCA
GACGCAGTTTTATTGATGAAAAGAAAATGCCTTAGGGCCCGAACAAAAACTCATCTCAGAAGAGGATCTG
AATAGCGCCGTCGACCATCATCATAATCATCATTGAGTTTAAACCCGCTGATCAGCCTCGACTGTGCCTT
CTAGTTGCCAGCCATCTGTTGTTTGCCCCTCCCCCGTGCCTTCCTTGACCCTGGAAGGTGCCACTCCCAC
TGTCCTTTCCTAATAAAATGAGGAAATTGCATCGCATTGTCTGAGTAGGTGTCATTCTATTCTGGGGGGT
GGGGTGGGGCAGGACAGCAAGGGGGAGGATTGGGAAGACAATAGCAGGCATGCTGGGGA
Features (pLannotate 1.2.2; 23 found; start..end, strand, type, name):
     33..56      +  polyA_signal   bGH poly(A) signal (fragment): bovine growth hormone polyadenylation signal
     60..81      +  promoter       SV40 promoter (fragment): SV40 enhancer and early promoter
    102..335     +  rep_origin     f1 ori (fragment) (sequence partly withheld): f1 bacteriophage origin of replication; arrow indicates direction of (+) strand synthesis
    340..387     +  protein_bind   FRT: FLP-mediated recombination occurs in the 8-bp core sequence TCTAGAAA (Turan and Bode, 2011). FLP recombinase from the Saccharomyces cerevisiae 2μ plasmid
    395..1417    +  CDS            HygR: aminoglycoside phosphotransferase from E. coli; aph(4)-Ia; confers resistance to hygromycin
   1427..1552    +  CDS            ble (fragment): BLE_KLEPN - Experimental evidence at protein level: Swiss-Prot protein existence level 1. Binding protein with a strong affinity to the bleomycin family of antibiotics. Binds to CL990; an antimitotic-antibiotic compound. From Klebsiella pneumoniae.
   1547..1668    +  polyA_signal   SV40 poly(A) signal: SV40 polyadenylation signal
   1741..1757    -  protein_bind   lac operator: The lac repressor binds to the lac operator to inhibit transcription in E. coli. This inhibition can be relieved by adding lactose or isopropyl-β-D-thiogalactopyranoside (IPTG). lac repressor encoded by lacI
   1765..1795    -  promoter       lac promoter: promoter for the E. coli lac operon
   1810..1831    -  protein_bind   CAP binding site: CAP binding activates transcription in the presence of cAMP. E. coli catabolite activator protein
   1844..1936    -  CDS            lacI (fragment): lac repressor; lacI; The lac repressor binds to the lac operator to inhibit transcription in E. coli. This inhibition can be relieved by adding lactose or isopropyl-β-D-thiogalactopyranoside (IPTG).
   2119..2707    -  rep_origin     ori: high-copy-number ColE1/pMB1/pBR322/pUC origin of replication
   2878..3738    -  CDS            AmpR: β-lactamase; bla; confers resistance to ampicillin, carbenicillin, and related antibiotics
   3739..3843    -  promoter       AmpR promoter: bla
   3902..3954    -  misc_feature   bom (fragment): basis of mobility region from pBR322
   4104..4483    +  enhancer       CMV enhancer: human cytomegalovirus immediate early enhancer
   4484..4687    +  promoter       CMV promoter: human cytomegalovirus (CMV) immediate early promoter
   4689..4708    +  promoter       PLtetO-1 promoter (fragment): modified phage lambda PL promoter with tet operator sites (Lutz and Bujard, 1997)
   4710..4729    +  promoter       PLtetO-1 promoter (fragment): modified phage lambda PL promoter with tet operator sites (Lutz and Bujard, 1997)
   4737..4770    +  promoter       TRE3GV promoter (fragment): 3rd-generation Tet-responsive promoter that can be activated by binding of Tet-On® 3G, optimized for retroviral and lentiviral vectors
   4860..6362    +  CDS            SEAP: secreted alkaline phosphatase from human placenta The natural enzyme has a C-terminal transmembrane sequence that is replaced by a GPI anchor.
   6420..6551    +  CDS            ADRB2 (fragment): ADRB2_HUMAN - Also known as ADRB2R, B2AR. Experimental evidence at protein level: Swiss-Prot protein existence level 1. Beta-adrenergic receptors mediate the catecholamine-induced activation of adenylate cyclase through the action of G proteins. The beta-2-adrenergic receptor binds epinephrine with an approximately 30- fold greater affinity than it does norepinephrine. From Homo sapiens (Human).
   6819..17      +  polyA_signal   bGH poly(A) signal (across the origin): bovine growth hormone polyadenylation signal
