[The description below was written by a language model from this plasmid's Addgene catalogue record and pLannotate feature annotations shown in this document.]
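Description:
CMVTO-SEAP-26Sfur-B2AD-SpyTag-tvmvs-KKMP is a 7,026-nt mammalian expression plasmid built on the CMVTO-FlpIn backbone. It is propagated in E. coli through a high-copy ColE1/pUC-type origin with ampicillin selection (AmpR and its bla promoter). The backbone also carries an FRT site placed directly upstream of a hygromycin resistance coding sequence followed by an SV40 poly(A) signal. This is the usual Flp-In layout, in which FLP-mediated recombination into a genomic FRT landing site supplies the promoter needed for hygromycin resistance, so that stable single-copy integrants can be selected. Fragments of f1 ori, lac regulatory elements, ble and an SV40 promoter are annotated as backbone remnants.

The expression cassette uses the CMV enhancer and promoter followed by two short tet operator matches (annotated as PLtetO-1 and TRE3GV fragments). This fits the "TO" designation: a CMV promoter that is repressible by Tet repressor and otherwise constitutive. It drives a fusion that begins with human placental secreted alkaline phosphatase (SEAP) and ends at a bGH poly(A) signal. Downstream of SEAP, the table annotates a fragment of the human beta-2 adrenergic receptor, which probably corresponds to the "B2AD" single transmembrane segment mentioned in the stated purpose. The remaining elements appear only in the construct name and are not annotated: a "26Sfur" element (possibly a furin site with a linker), SpyTag, a TVMV protease cleavage site and a C-terminal KKMP motif, presumably a dilysine-type ER retention signal.

The stated purpose is a TVMV protease-inducible, single-transmembrane SEAP RELEASE construct. By inference, the tethered reporter stays retained until the protease removes the retention motif, which then allows trafficking and SEAP secretion. The construct thus serves as a reporter for protease-controlled secretion.
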