Addgene plasmid #179648: CMVTO-SEAP-26Sfur-B2AD-SpyTag-tvmvs-KKMP
Purpose: TVMVP-inducible single TM SEAP RELEASE construct with SpyTag
Depositing lab: Xiaojing Gao. Depositing organization: Stanford University. Publication: Protease-controlled secretion and display of intercellular signals. Vlahos AE, Kang J, Aldrete CA, Zhu R, Chong LS, Elowitz MB, Gao XJ. Nat Commun. 2022 Feb 17;13(1):912. doi: 10.1038/s41467-022-28623-y. PubMed 35177637.
Backbone
  Vector backbone: CMVTO-FlpIn
  Vector type: Mammalian Expression
Growth in bacteria
  Bacterial resistance: Ampicillin, 100 μg/mL
  Growth temperature: 37°C
  Growth strain: DH5alpha
  Copy number: High Copy
Gene/Insert
  Gene/Insert name: SEAP RELEASE
  Species: H. sapiens (human)
Terms and licenses: Academic/Nonprofit Terms; Industry Terms: Not Available to Industry
How to cite: CMVTO-SEAP-26Sfur-B2AD-SpyTag-tvmvs-KKMP was a gift from Xiaojing Gao (Addgene plasmid # 179648 ; http://n2t.net/addgene:179648 ; RRID:Addgene_179648)
